Addgene plasmid #148154: pnEA-NvM-DmeIF4G_578-650-GB1_Z
Purpose: Bacterial Expression of DmeIF4G_578-650
Depositing lab: Elisa Izaurralde. Depositing organization: Max Planck Institute for Developmental Biology. Publication: 4E-BPs require non-canonical 4E-binding motifs and a lateral surface of eIF4E to repress translation. Igreja C, Peter D, Weiler C, Izaurralde E. Nat Commun. 2014 Sep 2;5:4790. doi: 10.1038/ncomms5790. PubMed 25179781.
Backbone
  Vector backbone: Unknown
  Vector type: Bacterial Expression
Growth in bacteria
  Bacterial resistance: Ampicillin, 100 μg/mL
  Growth temperature: 37°C
  Growth strain: DH5alpha
  Copy number: Low Copy
Gene/Insert
  Gene/Insert name: DmeIF4G_578-650
  Species: D. melanogaster (fly)
  Entrez Gene: eIF4G1 (a.k.a. Dmel_CG10811, CG10811, Dmel\CG10811, EIF4G, EIF4G1, Eif4G, deIF4G, eIF-4G, eIF4G, eIF4g, eiF-4G, p200)
  Cloning method: Unknown
Terms and licenses: Academic/Nonprofit Terms; Industry Terms: Not Available to Industry
Depositor comments: ORF extracted from NCBI: NM_079901.3. Plasmids from this collection were made available to the research community and donated after the lab closed. Please note that the sequence provided by the depositing laboratory may be theoretical/predicted or based on Sanger sequencing results. There may be discrepancies between sequencing results obtained by Addgene and the depositor sequence. If an Addgene verified sequence is not available, please contact before placing your order to request that our lab fully sequence the plasmid.
How to cite: pnEA-NvM-DmeIF4G_578-650-GB1_Z was a gift from Elisa Izaurralde (Addgene plasmid # 148154 ; http://n2t.net/addgene:148154 ; RRID:Addgene_148154)
