[The description below was written by a language model from this plasmid's Addgene catalogue record and pLannotate feature annotations shown in this document.]
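Description:
pnEA-NvM-DmeIF4G_578-650-GB1_Z is a 7.2 kb bacterial expression plasmid for producing a short fragment (residues 578–650) of Drosophila melanogaster eIF4G in E. coli. The catalogue lists the backbone as unknown, but the annotated features show a pBR322/pET-like architecture: a ColE1/pMB1-family origin together with the bom mobility region and the rop gene. The presence of rop is consistent with the low copy number recorded. Selection is by ampicillin through the bla gene and its own promoter. Several tetracycline-resistance fragments and a tet promoter are scattered around the cassette. These appear to be non-functional remnants of the pBR322 tet gene that was interrupted by the expression module.

Expression is driven by a T7 promoter with an adjacent lac operator and the T7 gene 10 ribosome binding site, and it ends at a T7 terminator. A plasmid-borne lacI gene supplies repressor, so transcription should be IPTG-inducible in hosts that provide T7 RNA polymerase. The reading frame begins with a cytosolic, signal-sequence-free maltose binding protein. It is followed by an unannotated gap of roughly 270 bp, whose size and position fit the eIF4G 578–650 insert plus any linker, although the feature table does not label it. Downstream lies the GB1 domain of streptococcal protein G, a solubility-enhancing partner. A short match to a T7 gene 10B-derived solubility tag sits just before the terminator and may be only vector-derived sequence. The record does not describe any protease cleavage site between the tags and the insert.

The N-terminal MBP and C-terminal GB1 arrangement suits recombinant production of a small peptide that would otherwise be hard to express. The associated work concerns how 4E-binding proteins engage eIF4E to repress translation.
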