Features (pLannotate 1.2.2; 20 found; start..end, strand, type, name):
    104..208     +  promoter       AmpR promoter: bla
    209..1069    +  CDS            AmpR: β-lactamase; bla; confers resistance to ampicillin, carbenicillin, and related antibiotics
   1240..1828    +  rep_origin     ori: high-copy-number ColE1/pMB1/pBR322/pUC origin of replication
   2014..2156    -  misc_feature   bom: basis of mobility region from pBR322
   2258..2449    -  CDS            rop: Rop protein, which maintains plasmids at low copy number; rop
   2466..2846    +  CDS            YPB1_ECOLX: Protein predicted: Swiss-Prot protein existence level 4. From Escherichia coli.
   3088..3712    -  CDS            TcR (fragment): tetracycline efflux protein; tet; confers resistance to tetracycline
   3727..3748    -  protein_bind   CAP binding site: CAP binding activates transcription in the presence of cAMP. E. coli catabolite activator protein
   3761..4843    -  CDS            lacI: lac repressor; lacI; The lac repressor binds to the lac operator to inhibit transcription in E. coli. This inhibition can be relieved by adding lactose or isopropyl-β-D-thiogalactopyranoside (IPTG).
   4844..4921    -  promoter       lacI promoter: lacI
   4929..5208    -  CDS            TcR (fragment): tetracycline efflux protein; tet; confers resistance to tetracycline
   5230..5248    +  promoter       T7 promoter: promoter for bacteriophage T7 RNA polymerase
   5249..5273    +  protein_bind   lac operator: The lac repressor binds to the lac operator to inhibit transcription in E. coli. This inhibition can be relieved by adding lactose or isopropyl-β-D-thiogalactopyranoside (IPTG). lac repressor encoded by lacI
   5288..5310    +  RBS            RBS: efficient ribosome binding site from bacteriophage T7 gene 10 (Olins and Rangwala, 1989)
   5321..6417    +  CDS            MBP (fragment): maltose binding protein from E. coli; malE (mutated); This version of the gene does not encode a signal sequence, so MBP will remain in the cytosol.
   6691..6848    +  CDS            GB1 (fragment): B1 domain of Streptococcal protein G effective as a solubilizing fusion partner (Cheng and Patel, 2004)
   6893..6942    +  CDS            SET1 (fragment): solubility-enhancement tag derived from T7 phage gene 10B
   6950..6997    +  terminator     T7 terminator: transcription terminator for bacteriophage T7 RNA polymerase
   7020..7124    -  CDS            TcR (fragment): tetracycline efflux protein; tet; confers resistance to tetracycline
   7172..7200    -  promoter       tet promoter: E. coli promoter for tetracycline efflux protein gene
>Addgene plasmid #148154 | pnEA-NvM-DmeIF4G_578-650-GB1_Z | depositor full sequence | sequence record 290602 | Full Sequence
TTCTTGAAGACGAAAGGGCCTCGTGATACGCCTATTTTTATAGGTTAATGTCATGATAATAATGGTTTCT
TAGACGTCAGGTGGCACTTTTCGGGGAAATGTGCGCGGAACCCCTATTTGTTTATTTTTCTAAATACATT
CAAATATGTATCCGCTCATGAGACAATAACCCTGATAAATGCTTCAATAATATTGAAAAAGGAAGAGTAT
GAGTATTCAACATTTCCGTGTCGCCCTTATTCCCTTTTTTGCGGCATTTTGCCTTCCTGTTTTTGCTCAC
CCAGAAACGCTGGTGAAAGTAAAAGATGCTGAAGATCAGTTGGGTGCACGAGTGGGTTACATCGAACTGG
ATCTCAACAGCGGTAAGATCCTTGAGAGTTTTCGCCCCGAAGAACGTTTTCCAATGATGAGCACTTTTAA
AGTTCTGCTATGTGGCGCGGTATTATCCCGTGTTGACGCCGGGCAAGAGCAACTCGGTCGCCGCATACAC
TATTCTCAGAATGACTTGGTTGAGTACTCACCAGTCACAGAAAAGCATCTTACGGATGGCATGACAGTAA
GAGAATTATGCAGTGCTGCCATAACCATGAGTGATAACACTGCGGCCAACTTACTTCTGACAACGATCGG
AGGACCGAAGGAGCTAACCGCTTTTTTGCACAACATGGGGGATCATGTAACTCGCCTTGATCGTTGGGAA
CCGGAGCTGAATGAAGCCATACCAAACGACGAGCGTGACACCACGATGCCTGCAGCAATGGCAACAACGT
TGCGCAAACTATTAACTGGCGAACTACTTACTCTAGCTTCCCGGCAACAATTAATAGACTGGATGGAGGC
GGATAAAGTTGCAGGACCACTTCTGCGCTCGGCCCTTCCGGCTGGCTGGTTTATTGCTGATAAATCTGGA
GCCGGTGAGCGTGGGTCTCGCGGTATCATTGCAGCACTGGGGCCAGATGGTAAGCCCTCCCGTATCGTAG
TTATCTACACGACGGGGAGTCAGGCAACTATGGATGAACGAAATAGACAGATCGCTGAGATAGGTGCCTC
ACTGATTAAGCATTGGTAACTGTCAGACCAAGTTTACTCATATATACTTTAGATTGATTTAAAACTTCAT
TTTTAATTTAAAAGGATCTAGGTGAAGATCCTTTTTGATAATCTCATGACCAAAATCCCTTAACGTGAGT
TTTCGTTCCACTGAGCGTCAGACCCCGTAGAAAAGATCAAAGGATCTTCTTGAGATCCTTTTTTTCTGCG
CGTAATCTGCTGCTTGCAAACAAAAAAACCACCGCTACCAGCGGTGGTTTGTTTGCCGGATCAAGAGCTA
CCAACTCTTTTTCCGAAGGTAACTGGCTTCAGCAGAGCGCAGATACCAAATACTGTCCTTCTAGTGTAGC
CGTAGTTAGGCCACCACTTCAAGAACTCTGTAGCACCGCCTACATACCTCGCTCTGCTAATCCTGTTACC
AGTGGCTGCTGCCAGTGGCGATAAGTCGTGTCTTACCGGGTTGGACTCAAGACGATAGTTACCGGATAAG
GCGCAGCGGTCGGGCTGAACGGGGGGTTCGTGCACACAGCCCAGCTTGGAGCGAACGACCTACACCGAAC
TGAGATACCTACAGCGTGAGCTATGAGAAAGCGCCACGCTTCCCGAAGGGAGAAAGGCGGACAGGTATCC
GGTAAGCGGCAGGGTCGGAACAGGAGAGCGCACGAGGGAGCTTCCAGGGGGAAACGCCTGGTATCTTTAT
AGTCCTGTCGGGTTTCGCCACCTCTGACTTGAGCGTCGATTTTTGTGATGCTCGTCAGGGGGGCGGAGCC
TATGGAAAAACGCCAGCAACGCGGCCTTTTTACGGTTCCTGGCCTTTTGCTGGCCTTTTGCTCACATGTT
CTTTCCTGCGTTATCCCCTGATTCTGTGGATAACCGTATTACCGCCTTTGAGTGAGCTGATACCGCTCGC
CGCAGCCGAACGACCGAGCGCAGCGAGTCAGTGAGCGAGGAAGCGGAAGAGCGCCTGATGCGGTATTTTC
TCCTTACGCATCTGTGCGGTATTTCACACCGCATATATGGTGCACTCTCAGTACAATCTGCTCTGATGCC
GCATAGTTAAGCCAGTATACACTCCGCTATCGCTACGTGACTGGGTCATGGCTGCGCCCCGACACCCGCC
AACACCCGCTGACGCGCCCTGACGGGCTTGTCTGCTCCCGGCATCCGCTTACAGACAAGCTGTGACCGTC
TCCGGGAGCTGCATGTGTCAGAGGTTTTCACCGTCATCACCGAAACGCGCGAGGCAGCTGCGGTAAAGCT
CATCAGCGTGGTCGTGAAGCGATTCACAGATGTCTGCCTGTTCATCCGCGTCCAGCTCGTTGAGTTTCTC
CAGAAGCGTTAATGTCTGGCTTCTGATAAAGCGGGCCATGTTAAGGGCGGTTTTTTCCTGTTTGGTCACT
GATGCCTCCGTGTAAGGGGGATTTCTGTTCATGGGGGTAATGATACCGATGAAACGAGAGAGGATGCTCA
CGATACGGGTTACTGATGATGAACATGCCCGGTTACTGGAACGTTGTGAGGGTAAACAACTGGCGGTATG
GATGCGGCGGGACCAGAGAAAAATCACTCAGGGTCAATGCCAGCGCTTCGTTAATACAGATGTAGGTGTT
CCACAGGGTAGCCAGCAGCATCCTGCGATGCAGATCCGGAACATAATGGTGCAGGGCGCTGACTTCCGCG
TTTCCAGACTTTACGAAACACGGAAACCGAAGACCATTCATGTTGTTGCTCAGGTCGCAGACGTTTTGCA
GCAGCAGTCGCTTCACGTTCGCTCGCGTATCGGTGATTCATTCTGCTAACCAGTAAGGCAACCCCGCCAG
CCTAGCCGGGTCCTCAACGACAGGAGCACGATCATGCGCACCCGTGGCCAGGACCCAACGCTGCCCGAGA
TGCGCCGCGTGCGGCTGCTGGAGATGGCGGACGCGATGGATATGTTCTGCCAAGGGTTGGTTTGCGCATT
CACAGTTCTCCGCAAGAATTGATTGGCTCCAATTCTTGGAGTGGTGAATCCGTTAGCGAGGTGCCGCCGG
CTTCCATTCAGGTCGAGGTGGCCCGGCTCCATGCACCGCGACGCAACGCGGGGAGGCAGACAAGGTATAG
GGCGGCGCCTACAATCCATGCCAACCCGTTCCATGTGCTCGCCGAGGCGGCATAAATCGCCGTGACGATC
AGCGGTCCAGTGATCGAAGTTAGGCTGGTAAGAGCCGCGAGCGATCCTTGAAGCTGTCCCTGATGGTCGT
CATCTACCTGCCTGGACAGCATGGCCTGCAACGCGGGCATCCCGATGCCGCCGGAAGCGAGAAGAATCAT
AATGGGGAAGGCCATCCAGCCTCGCGTCGCGAACGCCAGCAAGACGTAGCCCAGCGCGTCGGCCGCCATG
CCGGCGATAATGGCCTGCTTCTCGCCGAAACGTTTGGTGGCGGGACCAGTGACGAAGGCTTGAGCGAGGG
CGTGCAAGATTCCGAATACCGCAAGCGACAGGCCGATCATCGTCGCGCTCCAGCGAAAGCGGTCCTCGCC
GAAAATGACCCAGAGCGCTGCCGGCACCTGTCCTACGAGTTGCATGATAAAGAAGACAGTCATAAGTGCG
GCGACGATAGTCATGCCCCGCGCCCACCGGAAGGAGCTGACTGGGTTGAAGGCTCTCAAGGGCATCGGTC
GAGATCCCGGTGCCTAATGAGTGAGCTAACTTACATTAATTGCGTTGCGCTCACTGCCCGCTTTCCAGTC
GGGAAACCTGTCGTGCCAGCTGCATTAATGAATCGGCCAACGCGCGGGGAGAGGCGGTTTGCGTATTGGG
CGCCAGGGTGGTTTTTCTTTTCACCAGTGAGACGGGCAACAGCTGATTGCCCTTCACCGCCTGGCCCTGA
GAGAGTTGCAGCAAGCGGTCCACGCTGGTTTGCCCCAGCAGGCGAAAATCCTGTTTGATGGTGGTTAACG
GCGGGATATAACATGAGCTGTCTTCGGTATCGTCGTATCCCACTACCGAGATATCCGCACCAACGCGCAG
CCCGGACTCGGTAATGGCGCGCATTGCGCCCAGCGCCATCTGATCGTTGGCAACCAGCATCGCAGTGGGA
ACGATGCCCTCATTCAGCATTTGCATGGTTTGTTGAAAACCGGACATGGCACTCCAGTCGCCTTCCCGTT
CCGCTATCGGCTGAATTTGATTGCGAGTGAGATATTTATGCCAGCCAGCCAGACGCAGACGCGCCGAGAC
AGAACTTAATGGGCCCGCTAACAGCGCGATTTGCTGGTGACCCAATGCGACCAGATGCTCCACGCCCAGT
CGCGTACCGTCTTCATGGGAGAAAATAATACTGTTGATGGGTGTCTGGTCAGAGACATCAAGAAATAACG
CCGGAACATTAGTGCAGGCAGCTTCCACAGCAATGGCATCCTGGTCATCCAGCGGATAGTTAATGATCAG
CCCACTGACGCGTTGCGCGAGAAGATTGTGCACCGCCGCTTTACAGGCTTCGACGCCGCTTCGTTCTACC
ATCGACACCACCACGCTGGCACCCAGTTGATCGGCGCGAGATTTAATCGCCGCGACAATTTGCGACGGCG
CGTGCAGGGCCAGACTGGAGGTGGCAACGCCAATCAGCAACGACTGTTTGCCCGCCAGTTGTTGTGCCAC
GCGGTTGGGAATGTAATTCAGCTCCGCCATCGCCGCTTCCACTTTTTCCCGCGTTTTCGCAGAAACGTGG
CTGGCCTGGTTCACCACGCGGGAAACGGTCTGATAAGAGACACCGGCATACTCTGCGACATCGTATAACG
TTACTGGTTTCACATTCACCACCCTGAATTGACTCTCTTCCGGGCGCTATCATGCCATACCGCGAAAGGT
TTTGCGCCATTCGATGGTGTCCGGGATCTCGACGCTCTCCCTTATGCGACTCCTGCATTAGGAAGCAGCC
CAGTAGTAGGTTGAGGCCGTTGAGCACCGCCGCCGCAAGGAATGGTGCATGCAAGGAGATGGCGCCCAAC
AGTCCCCCGGCCACGGGGCCTGCCACCATACCCACGCCGAAACAAGCGCTCATGAGCCCGAAGTGGCGAG
CCCGATCTTCCCCATCGGTGATGTCGGCGATATAGGCGCCAGCAACCGCACCTGTGGCGCCGGTGATGCC
GGCCACGATGCGTCCGGCGTAGAGGATCGAGATCTCGATCCCGCGAAATTAATACGACTCACTATAGGGG
AATTGTGAGCGGATAACAATTCCCCACTAGTAATAATTTTGTTTAACTTTAAGAAGGAGATATACCATGG
AAACTGAAGAAGGTAAACTGGTAATCTGGATTAACGGCGATAAAGGCTATAACGGTCTCGCTGAAGTCGG
TAAGAAATTCGAGAAAGATACCGGAATTAAAGTCACCGTTGAGCATCCGGATAAACTGGAAGAGAAATTC
CCACAGGTTGCGGCAACTGGCGATGGCCCTGACATTATCTTCTGGGCACACGACCGCTTTGGTGGCTACG
CTCAATCTGGCCTGTTGGCTGAAATCACCCCGGACAAAGCGTTCCAGGACAAGCTGTATCCGTTTACCTG
GGATGCCGTACGTTACAACGGCAAGCTGATTGCTTACCCGATCGCTGTTGAAGCGTTATCGCTGATTTAT
AACAAAGACCTGCTGCCGAACCCGCCAAAAACCTGGGAAGAGATCCCGGCGCTGGATAAAGAACTGAAAG
CGAAAGGTAAGAGCGCCCTGATGTTCAACCTGCAAGAACCGTACTTCACCTGGCCGCTGATTGCTGCTGA
CGGGGGTTATGCGTTCAAGTATGAAAACGGCAAGTACGACATTAAAGACGTGGGCGTGGATAACGCTGGC
GCGAAAGCGGGTCTGACCTTCCTGGTTGACCTGATTAAAAACAAACACATGAATGCAGACACCGATTACT
CCATCGCAGAAGCTGCCTTTAATAAAGGCGAAACAGCGATGACCATCAACGGCCCGTGGGCATGGTCCAA
CATCGACACCAGCAAAGTGAATTATGGTGTAACGGTACTGCCGACCTTCAAGGGTCAACCATCCAAACCG
TTCGTTGGCGTGCTGAGCGCAGGTATTAACGCCGCCAGTCCGAACAAAGAGCTGGCAAAAGAGTTCCTCG
AAAACTATCTGCTGACTGATGAAGGTCTGGAAGCGGTTAATAAAGACAAACCGCTGGGTGCCGTAGCGCT
GAAGTCTTACGAGGAAGAGTTGGCGAAAGATCCACGTATTGCCGCCACGATGGAAAACGCCCAGAAAGGT
GAAATCATGCCGAACATCCCGCAGATGTCCGCTTTCTGGTATGCCGTGCGTACTGCGGTGATCAACGCCG
CCAGCGGTCGTCAGACTGTCGATGAAGCCCTTAAAGACGCGCAGACTGGTACCGGCAGCGGCGAAAACCT
TTACTTCCAGGGCCATATGCTCGAGCCAGAGACTACCCTTAACGATAAACAGGACTCTACTGACCTAAAA
GTGAAAGTGTCTGCGAAAATTTCATCTATCATAAACTATAATGAGGGTCAATGGTCACCAAACAATCCAA
GCGGAAAAAAACAATACGACCGAGAACAGTTATTACAGTTACGCGAGGTTAAGGCCTCACGTATACAACC
AGAGGTAAAAAATGTGTCTATTCTTCCTCAACCAATGCAGTACAAACTTATCCTGAACGGTAAAACCCTG
AAAGGTGAAACCACCACCGAAGCTGTTGACGCTGCTACCGCGGAAAAAGTTTTCAAACAGTACGCTAACG
ACAACGGTGTTGACGGTGAATGGACCTACGACGACGCTACCAAAACCTACACCGTAACGGAATAAGGATC
CTAATAGTCTAGAGCTAGCCCTAGGAGATCCGGCTGCTAACAAAGCCCGAAAGGAAGCTGAGTTGGCTGC
TGCCACCGCTGAGCAATAACTAGCATAACCCCTTGGGGCCTCTAAACGGGTCTTGAGGGGTTTTTTGCTG
AAAGGAGGAACTATATCCGGATATCCCGCAAGAGGCCCGGCAGTACCGGCATAACCAAGCCTATGCCTAC
AGCATCCAGGGTGACGGTGCCGAGGATGACGATGAGCGCATTGTTAGATTTCATACACGGTGCCTGACTG
CGTTAGCAATTTAACTGTGATAAACTACCGCATTAAAGCTTATCGATGATAAGCTGTCAAACATGAGAA
